>Addgene plasmid #90906 | SUGT1 E9.4 gRNA | addgene full sequence | sequence record 183156 | Addgene NGS Result
GATACCGCTCGCCGCAGCCGAACGACCGAGCGCAGCGAGTCAGTGAGCGAGGAAGCGGAAGAGCGCCCAA
TACGCAAACCGCCTCTCCCCGCGCGTTGGCCGATTCATTAATGCAGCTGGCACGACAGGTTTCCCGACTG
GAAAGCGGGCAGTGAGCGCAACGCAATTAATGTGAGTTAGCTCACTCATTAGGCACCCCAGGCTTTACAC
TTTATGCTTCCGGCTCGTATGTTGTGTGGAATTGTGAGCGGATAACAATTTCACACAGGAAACAGCTATG
ACCATGATTACGCCAAGCGCGCAATTAACCCTCACTAAAGGGAACAAAAGCTGGAGCTGCAAGCTTAATG
TAGTCTTATGCAATACTCTTGTAGTCTTGCAACATGGTAACGATGAGTTAGCAACATGCCTTACAAGGAG
AGAAAAAGCACCGTGCATGCCGATTGGTGGAAGTAAGGTGGTACGATCGTGCCTTATTAGGAAGGCAACA
GACGGGTCTGACATGGATTGGACGAACCACTGAATTGCCGCATTGCAGAGATATTGTATTTAAGTGCCTA
GCTCGATACATAAACGGGTCTCTCTGGTTAGACCAGATCTGAGCCTGGGAGCTCTCTGGCTAACTAGGGA
ACCCACTGCTTAAGCCTCAATAAAGCTTGCCTTGAGTGCTTCAAGTAGTGTGTGCCCGTCTGTTGTGTGA
CTCTGGTAACTAGAGATCCCTCAGACCCTTTTAGTCAGTGTGGAAAATCTCTAGCAGTGGCGCCCGAACA
GGGACTTGAAAGCGAAAGGGAAACCAGAGGAGCTCTCTCGACGCAGGACTCGGCTTGCTGAAGCGCGCAC
GGCAAGAGGCGAGGGGCGGCGACTGGTGAGTACGCCAAAAATTTTGACTAGCGGAGGCTAGAAGGAGAGA
GATGGGTGCGAGAGCGTCAGTATTAAGCGGGGGAGAATTAGATCGCGATGGGAAAAAATTCGGTTAAGGC
CAGGGGGAAAGAAAAAATATAAATTAAAACATATAGTATGGGCAAGCAGGGAGCTAGAACGATTCGCAGT
TAATCCTGGCCTGTTAGAAACATCAGAAGGCTGTAGACAAATACTGGGACAGCTACAACCATCCCTTCAG
ACAGGATCAGAAGAACTTAGATCATTATATAATACAGTAGCAACCCTCTATTGTGTGCATCAAAGGATAG
AGATAAAAGACACCAAGGAAGCTTTAGACAAGATAGAGGAAGAGCAAAACAAAAGTAAGACCACCGCACA
GCAAGCGGCCGCTGATCTTCAGACCTGGAGGAGGAGATATGAGGGACAATTGGAGAAGTGAATTATATAA
ATATAAAGTAGTAAAAATTGAACCATTAGGAGTAGCACCCACCAAGGCAAAGAGAAGAGTGGTGCAGAGA
GAAAAAAGAGCAGTGGGAATAGGAGCTTTGTTCCTTGGGTTCTTGGGAGCAGCAGGAAGCACTATGGGCG
CAGCGTCAATGACGCTGACGGTACAGGCCAGACAATTATTGTCTGGTATAGTGCAGCAGCAGAACAATTT
GCTGAGGGCTATTGAGGCGCAACAGCATCTGTTGCAACTCACAGTCTGGGGCATCAAGCAGCTCCAGGCA
AGAATCCTGGCTGTGGAAAGATACCTAAAGGATCAACAGCTCCTGGGGATTTGGGGTTGCTCTGGAAAAC
TCATTTGCACCACTGCTGTGCCTTGGAATGCTAGTTGGAGTAATAAATCTCTGGAACAGATTTGGAATCA
CACGACCTGGATGGAGTGGGACAGAGAAATTAACAATTACACAAGCTTAATACACTCCTTAATTGAAGAA
TCGCAAAACCAGCAAGAAAAGAATGAACAAGAATTATTGGAATTAGATAAATGGGCAAGTTTGTGGAATT
GGTTTAACATAACAAATTGGCTGTGGTATATAAAATTATTCATAATGATAGTAGGAGGCTTGGTAGGTTT
AAGAATAGTTTTTGCTGTACTTTCTATAGTGAATAGAGTTAGGCAGGGATATTCACCATTATCGTTTCAG
ACCCACCTCCCAACCCCGAGGGGACCCAGAGAGGGCCTATTTCCCATGATTCCTTCATATTTGCATATAC
GATACAAGGCTGTTAGAGAGATAATTAGAATTAATTTGACTGTAAACACAAAGATATTAGTACAAAATAC
GTGACGTAGAAAGTAATAATTTCTTGGGTAGTTTGCAGTTTTAAAATTATGTTTTAAAATGGACTATCAT
ATGCTTACCGTAACTTGAAAGTATTTCGATTTCTTGGCTTTATATATCTTGTGGAAAGGACGAAACACCG
CCTGGGGGTCCTCGTCGATTGTTTAAGAGCTATGCTGGAAACAGCATAGCAAGTTTAAATAAGGCTAGTC
CGTTATCAACTTGAAAAAGTGGCACCGAGTCGGTGCTTTTTTTGAATTCTAGATCTTGAGACAAATGGCA
GTATTCATCCACAATTTTAAAAGAAAAGGGGGGATTGGGGGGTACAGTGCAGGGGAAAGAATAGTAGACA
TAATAGCAACAGACATACAAACTAAAGAATTACAAAAACAAATTACAAAAATTCAAAATTTTCGGGTTTA
TTACAGGGACAGCAGAGATCCACTTTGGCGCCGGCTCGAGTGGCTCCGGTGCCCGTCAGTGGGCAGAGCG
CACATCGCCCACAGTCCCCGAGAAGTTGGGGGGAGGGGTCGGCAATTGAACCGGTGCCTAGAGAAGGTGG
CGCGGGGTAAACTGGGAAAGTGATGTCGTGTACTGGCTCCGCCTTTTTCCCGAGGGTGGGGGAGAACCGT
ATATAAGTGCAGTAGTCGCCGTGAACGTTCTTTTTCGCAACGGGTTTGCCGCCAGAACACAGGTGTCGTG
ACGCGGGATCCGCCACCATGACCGAGTACAAGCCCACGGTGCGCCTCGCCACCCGCGACGACGTCCCCAG
GGCCGTACGCACCCTCGCCGCCGCGTTCGCCGACTACCCCGCCACGCGCCACACCGTCGATCCGGACCGC
CACATCGAGCGGGTCACCGAGCTGCAAGAACTCTTCCTCACGCGCGTCGGGCTCGACATCGGCAAGGTGT
GGGTCGCGGACGACGGCGCCGCGGTGGCGGTCTGGACCACGCCGGAGAGCGTCGAAGCGGGGGCGGTGTT
CGCCGAGATCGGCCCGCGCATGGCCGAGTTGAGCGGTTCCCGGCTGGCCGCGCAGCAACAGATGGAAGGC
CTCCTGGCGCCGCACCGGCCCAAGGAGCCCGCGTGGTTCCTGGCCACCGTCGGAGTCTCGCCCGACCACC
AGGGCAAGGGTCTGGGCAGCGCCGTCGTGCTCCCCGGAGTGGAGGCGGCCGAGCGCGCCGGGGTGCCCGC
CTTCCTGGAGACCTCCGCGCCCCGCAACCTCCCCTTCTACGAGCGGCTCGGCTTCACCGTCACCGCCGAC
GTCGAGGTGCCCGAAGGACCGCGCACCTGGTGCATGACCCGCAAGCCCGGTGCCTGAACGCGTTAAGTCG
ACAATCAACCTCTGGATTACAAAATTTGTGAAAGATTGACTGGTATTCTTAACTATGTTGCTCCTTTTAC
GCTATGTGGATACGCTGCTTTAATGCCTTTGTATCATGCTATTGCTTCCCGTATGGCTTTCATTTTCTCC
TCCTTGTATAAATCCTGGTTGCTGTCTCTTTATGAGGAGTTGTGGCCCGTTGTCAGGCAACGTGGCGTGG
TGTGCACTGTGTTTGCTGACGCAACCCCCACTGGTTGGGGCATTGCCACCACCTGTCAGCTCCTTTCCGG
GACTTTCGCTTTCCCCCTCCCTATTGCCACGGCGGAACTCATCGCCGCCTGCCTTGCCCGCTGCTGGACA
GGGGCTCGGCTGTTGGGCACTGACAATTCCGTGGTGTTGTCGGGGAAATCATCGTCCTTTCCTTGGCTGC
TCGCCTGTGTTGCCACCTGGATTCTGCGCGGGACGTCCTTCTGCTACGTCCCTTCGGCCCTCAATCCAGC
GGACCTTCCTTCCCGCGGCCTGCTGCCGGCTCTGCGGCCTCTTCCGCGTCTTCGCCTTCGCCCTCAGACG
AGTCGGATCTCCCTTTGGGCCGCCTCCCCGCGTCGACTTTAAGACCAATGACTTACAAGGCAGCTGTAGA
TCTTAGCCACTTTTTAAAAGAAAAGGGGGGACTGGAAGGGCTAATTCACTCCCAACGAAGACAAGATCTG
CTTTTTGCTTGTACTGGGTCTCTCTGGTTAGACCAGATCTGAGCCTGGGAGCTCTCTGGCTAACTAGGGA
ACCCACTGCTTAAGCCTCAATAAAGCTTGCCTTGAGTGCTTCAAGTAGTGTGTGCCCGTCTGTTGTGTGA
CTCTGGTAACTAGAGATCCCTCAGACCCTTTTAGTCAGTGTGGAAAATCTCTAGCAGTACGTATAGTAGT
TCATGTCATCTTATTATTCAGTATTTATAACTTGCAAAGAAATGAATATCAGAGAGTGAGAGGAACTTGT
TTATTGCAGCTTATAATGGTTACAAATAAAGCAATAGCATCACAAATTTCACAAATAAAGCATTTTTTTC
ACTGCATTCTAGTTGTGGTTTGTCCAAACTCATCAATGTATCTTATCATGTCTGGCTCTAGCTATCCCGC
CCCTAACTCCGCCCATCCCGCCCCTAACTCCGCCCAGTTCCGCCCATTCTCCGCCCCATGGCTGACTAAT
TTTTTTTATTTATGCAGAGGCCGAGGCCGCCTCGGCCTCTGAGCTATTCCAGAAGTAGTGAGGAGGCTTT
TTTGGAGGCCTAGGGACGTACCCAATTCGCCCTATAGTGAGTCGTATTACGCGCGCTCACTGGCCGTCGT
TTTACAACGTCGTGACTGGGAAAACCCTGGCGTTACCCAACTTAATCGCCTTGCAGCACATCCCCCTTTC
GCCAGCTGGCGTAATAGCGAAGAGGCCCGCACCGATCGCCCTTCCCAACAGTTGCGCAGCCTGAATGGCG
AATGGG
[124 nt withheld, positions 4977-5100]
C
[91 nt withheld, positions 5102-5192]
A
[49 nt withheld, positions 5194-5242]
CCTTTGACGTTGGAGTCCACGTTCTTT
[37 nt withheld, positions 5270-5306]
ACCCTATCTCGGTCTATTCTTTTGATTTATAAGGGATTTTGCCGATTTCGGCCTATTGGTTAAAAAATGA
GCTGATTTAACAAAAATTTAACGCGAATTTTAACAAAATATTAACGCTTACAATTTAGGTGGCACTTTTC
GGGGAAATGTGCGCGGAACCCCTATTTGTTTATTTTTCTAAATACATTCAAATATGTATCCGCTCATGAG
ACAATAACCCTGATAAATGCTTCAATAATATTGAAAAAGGAAGAGTATGAGTATTCAACATTTCCGTGTC
GCCCTTATTCCCTTTTTTGCGGCATTTTGCCTTCCTGTTTTTGCTCACCCAGAAACGCTGGTGAAAGTAA
AAGATGCTGAAGATCAGTTGGGTGCACGAGTGGGTTACATCGAACTGGATCTCAACAGCGGTAAGATCCT
TGAGAGTTTTCGCCCCGAAGAACGTTTTCCAATGATGAGCACTTTTAAAGTTCTGCTATGTGGCGCGGTA
TTATCCCGTATTGACGCCGGGCAAGAGCAACTCGGTCGCCGCATACACTATTCTCAGAATGACTTGGTTG
AGTACTCACCAGTCACAGAAAAGCATCTTACGGATGGCATGACAGTAAGAGAATTATGCAGTGCTGCCAT
AACCATGAGTGATAACACTGCGGCCAACTTACTTCTGACAACGATCGGAGGACCGAAGGAGCTAACCGCT
TTTTTGCACAACATGGGGGATCATGTAACTCGCCTTGATCGTTGGGAACCGGAGCTGAATGAAGCCATAC
CAAACGACGAGCGTGACACCACGATGCCTGTAGCAATGGCAACAACGTTGCGCAAACTATTAACTGGCGA
ACTACTTACTCTAGCTTCCCGGCAACAATTAATAGACTGGATGGAGGCGGATAAAGTTGCAGGACCACTT
CTGCGCTCGGCCCTTCCGGCTGGCTGGTTTATTGCTGATAAATCTGGAGCCGGTGAGCGTGGGTCTCGCG
GTATCATTGCAGCACTGGGGCCAGATGGTAAGCCCTCCCGTATCGTAGTTATCTACACGACGGGGAGTCA
GGCAACTATGGATGAACGAAATAGACAGATCGCTGAGATAGGTGCCTCACTGATTAAGCATTGGTAACTG
TCAGACCAAGTTTACTCATATATACTTTAGATTGATTTAAAACTTCATTTTTAATTTAAAAGGATCTAGG
TGAAGATCCTTTTTGATAATCTCATGACCAAAATCCCTTAACGTGAGTTTTCGTTCCACTGAGCGTCAGA
CCCCGTAGAAAAGATCAAAGGATCTTCTTGAGATCCTTTTTTTCTGCGCGTAATCTGCTGCTTGCAAACA
AAAAAACCACCGCTACCAGCGGTGGTTTGTTTGCCGGATCAAGAGCTACCAACTCTTTTTCCGAAGGTAA
CTGGCTTCAGCAGAGCGCAGATACCAAATACTGTTCTTCTAGTGTAGCCGTAGTTAGGCCACCACTTCAA
GAACTCTGTAGCACCGCCTACATACCTCGCTCTGCTAATCCTGTTACCAGTGGCTGCTGCCAGTGGCGAT
AAGTCGTGTCTTACCGGGTTGGACTCAAGACGATAGTTACCGGATAAGGCGCAGCGGTCGGGCTGAACGG
GGGGTTCGTGCACACAGCCCAGCTTGGAGCGAACGACCTACACCGAACTGAGATACCTACAGCGTGAGCT
ATGAGAAAGCGCCACGCTTCCCGAAGGGAGAAAGGCGGACAGGTATCCGGTAAGCGGCAGGGTCGGAACA
GGAGAGCGCACGAGGGAGCTTCCAGGGGGAAACGCCTGGTATCTTTATAGTCCTGTCGGGTTTCGCCACC
TCTGACTTGAGCGTCGATTTTTGTGATGCTCGTCAGGGGGGCGGAGCCTATGGAAAAACGCCAGCAACGC
GGCCTTTTTACGGTTCCTGGCCTTTTGCTGGCCTTTTGCTCACATGTTCTTTCCTGCGTTATCCCCTGAT
TCTGTGGATAACCGTATTACCGCCTTTGAGTGAGCT
Features (pLannotate 1.2.2; 28 found; start..end, strand, type, name):
      4..61      +  rep_origin     RSF ori (fragment): Plasmids containing the RSF 1030 origin of replication can be propagated in E. coli cells that contain additional plasmids with compatible origins.
     63..155     +  CDS            lacI (fragment): lac repressor; lacI; The lac repressor binds to the lac operator to inhibit transcription in E. coli. This inhibition can be relieved by adding lactose or isopropyl-β-D-thiogalactopyranoside (IPTG).
    168..189     +  protein_bind   CAP binding site: CAP binding activates transcription in the presence of cAMP. E. coli catabolite activator protein
    204..234     +  promoter       lac promoter: promoter for the E. coli lac operon
    242..258     +  protein_bind   lac operator: The lac repressor binds to the lac operator to inhibit transcription in E. coli. This inhibition can be relieved by adding lactose or isopropyl-β-D-thiogalactopyranoside (IPTG). lac repressor encoded by lacI
    303..321     +  promoter       T3 promoter: promoter for bacteriophage T3 RNA polymerase
    349..575     +  promoter       RSV promoter: Rous sarcoma virus enhancer/promoter
    576..756     +  LTR            5' LTR (truncated): truncated 5' long terminal repeat (LTR) from HIV-1
    803..928     +  misc_feature   HIV-1 Ψ: packaging signal of human immunodeficiency virus type 1
    912..1275    +  CDS            HIV-1 gag (fragment): gag protein from human immunodeficiency virus 1; gag
   1421..1654    +  misc_feature   RRE: The Rev response element (RRE) of HIV-1 allows for Rev-dependent mRNA export from the nucleus to the cytoplasm.
   2031..2057    +  CDS            Rev (fragment): human immunodeficiency virus 1 (HIV-1) Rev protein; rev; enhances nuclear export of unspliced and incompletely spliced viral mRNAs
   2061..2301    +  promoter       U6 promoter: RNA polymerase III promoter for human U6 snRNA
   2349..2416    +  misc_RNA       tracrRNA (fragment): trans-activating CRISPR RNA for the Streptococcus pyogenes CRISPR/Cas9 system
   2465..2582    +  misc_feature   cPPT/CTS: central polypurine tract and central termination sequence of HIV-1
   2651..2862    +  promoter       EF-1α core promoter: core promoter for human elongation factor EF-1α
   2888..3487    +  CDS            PuroR (fragment): puromycin N-acetyltransferase; pac from Streptomyces; confers resistance to puromycin
   3503..4091    +  misc_feature   WPRE: woodchuck hepatitis virus posttranscriptional regulatory element
   4142..4161    +  misc_feature   cPPT/CTS (fragment): central polypurine tract and central termination sequence of HIV-1
   4163..4396    +  LTR            3' LTR (ΔU3): self-inactivating 3' long terminal repeat (LTR) from HIV-1
   4474..4595    +  polyA_signal   SV40 poly(A) signal: SV40 polyadenylation signal
   4635..4770    +  rep_origin     SV40 ori: SV40 origin of replication
   4791..4809    -  promoter       T7 promoter: promoter for bacteriophage T7 RNA polymerase
   4817..4972    +  CDS            lacZα (fragment): LacZα fragment of β-galactosidase; lacZ fragment
   4977..5405    +  rep_origin     f1 ori (sequence partly withheld): f1 bacteriophage origin of replication; arrow indicates direction of (+) strand synthesis
   5458..5562    +  promoter       AmpR promoter: bla
   5563..6423    +  CDS            AmpR: β-lactamase; bla; confers resistance to ampicillin, carbenicillin, and related antibiotics
   6594..7182    +  rep_origin     ori: high-copy-number ColE1/pMB1/pBR322/pUC origin of replication
