[The description below was written by a language model from this plasmid's Addgene catalogue record and pLannotate feature annotations shown in this document.]
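Description:
SUGT1 E9.4 gRNA is a third-generation lentiviral CRISPR plasmid built on the pLenti-sgRNA backbone to deliver a single guide RNA against human SUGT1. It is propagated in E. coli through a high-copy ColE1/pUC-type origin with ampicillin selection (AmpR under its own bla promoter). An f1 origin, an SV40 origin and small lac, T3 and T7 cloning-vector remnants are also annotated. The catalogue lists the empty backbone as 9,151 bp, whereas the sequenced plasmid is 7,302 nt. This would be consistent with a filler fragment being removed when the guide was inserted, although the record does not say so.

The viral portion has an RSV promoter driving a truncated HIV-1 5' LTR, which makes genomic RNA production independent of Tat. This is followed by the Ψ packaging signal with a partial gag fragment, the Rev response element for Rev-dependent nuclear export, a cPPT/CTS, and a self-inactivating ΔU3 3' LTR with a downstream SV40 polyadenylation signal. Between the LTRs, a human U6 RNA polymerase III promoter transcribes the SUGT1 spacer fused to the Streptococcus pyogenes Cas9 guide scaffold. The guide oligonucleotides were cloned into BsmBI sites that were destroyed in the process. A separate EF-1α core promoter expresses puromycin N-acetyltransferase for selection of transduced mammalian cells, and a WPRE boosts transcript expression.

No Cas9 coding sequence is annotated, so the nuclease must be supplied separately in the target cells. The plasmid belongs to a guide series used in a large-scale analysis of CRISPR/Cas9 knockouts of cell-cycle genes in human cells.
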