Addgene plasmid #90906: SUGT1 E9.4 gRNA
Purpose: 3rd generation lentiviral gRNA plasmid targeting human SUGT1
Depositing lab: Iain Cheeseman. Depositing organization: Whitehead Institute for Biomedical Research. Publication: Large-Scale Analysis of CRISPR/Cas9 Cell-Cycle Knockouts Reveals the Diversity of p53-Dependent Responses to Cell-Cycle Defects. McKinley KL, Cheeseman IM. Dev Cell. 2017 Feb 27;40(4):405-420.e2. doi: 10.1016/j.devcel.2017.01.012. Epub 2017 Feb 16. PubMed 28216383.
Backbone
  Vector backbone: pLenti-sgRNA
  Backbone manufacturer: Eric Lander & David Sabatini labs (Addgene plasmid #71409)
  Backbone size w/o insert (bp): 9151
  Vector type: Lentiviral, CRISPR
  Selectable markers: Puromycin
Growth in bacteria
  Bacterial resistance: Ampicillin, 100 μg/mL
  Growth temperature: 37°C
  Growth strain: NEB Stable
  Copy number: Unknown
Gene/Insert
  Gene/Insert name: SUGT1 (Guide Designation E9.4) (alt name: pKMKO series)
  gRNA/shRNA sequence: CACCgCCTGGGGGTCCTCGTCGATT
  Species: H. sapiens (human)
  Promoter: U6
  Cloning method: Restriction Enzyme; 5′ cloning site BsmBI (destroyed during cloning); 3′ cloning site BsmBI (destroyed during cloning)
  Sequencing primers: 5′ hU6-F (5'-GAGGGCCTATTTCCCATGATT-3'); 3′ EF1a-R (5'-CACGGCGACTACTGCACTTA-3')
Terms and licenses: Academic/Nonprofit Terms; Industry Terms: Not Available to Industry
Depositor comments: Please note that gRNA target sequence listed is not strictly the 20nt spacer sequence, but also contains the 5' BsmBI overhang. For more information about knockout human cell lines generated using this plasmid, please see http://cellcycleknockouts.wi.mit.edu/ .
How to cite: SUGT1 E9.4 gRNA was a gift from Iain Cheeseman (Addgene plasmid # 90906 ; http://n2t.net/addgene:90906 ; RRID:Addgene_90906)
